>Addgene plasmid #26991 | Psicheck2 UBE2f full length 3'UTR | addgene partial sequence | sequence record 33216 | 26991 with psiCHECK2-R
ATAAAGATATTTTATTGCGGCCAGCGGCCGCGTATTTCTCTTCAATAGTTGCTTGACCCAACATCTTTCT
GTCTGCTCTATACAATGAAAATACAAACTAAATGAGAATAGAAAAAATAATTAAAGCATTGAATTGTACA
AATTACAAATCTGTTCCAAAATATACTTACATTAAATAAAATACGCATTTCAATAAGAGATCTACAGTGA
ATGACTCTATGCATTCTGGGAGGCTTCACAACATCTAGGCAGGGCCAACATTCGTGAAAGAAGCTAAGAG
ATTTTGCATCCAATCACAGTTTGTAGCGGGTATCTTATTGCCAATCTGCGAGTTACACTGAACACATCAT
TAGCATCGCTTGTGCAGAAAACCAATTTTGTTTGGGAAAAGGGAAAGCAAGCTCTGGCCTCAATTTTGAG
TTCATTACAACTTCTTAAGAATTTCACCAACAGCCTATACAGTACAAGTTCAAAAAAGTAAACATGTTAA
GGTAAGCAGACAACTCTTCAGAAGCCCAAACACATTTTCTTGCTGTATTTATGTTGAATTCTCCATCTAC
AATGAGCAGTCATGAAGATGGTCTTCTTCAGGGCAACATGGTCACAGGACTGGGGCAATCCAGGGGACTG
AGAGGGAGCATGAGGACGGGAGAGGGGGCTACCTCTTGCTGTTTCATGTTAGAGACAAACTGTAACACAG
TCCATGGGCCTGCAATCGCTCGAGCGATCGCCTAGAATTACTGCTCGTTCTTCAGCACGCGCTCCACGAA
GCTCTTGATGTACTTACCCATTTCATCTGGAGCGT
