[The description below was written by a language model from this plasmid's Addgene catalogue record.]
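Description:
Psicheck2 UBE2f full length 3'UTR is a mammalian dual-luciferase reporter plasmid built on the commercial psiCHECK-2 backbone (about 6.3 kb without insert). It carries the full-length 3' untranslated region of human UBE2F (also known as NCE2), an insert of roughly 700 bp, cloned by restriction digestion between XhoI and NotI sites, both of which remain intact. The plasmid is maintained in E. coli at high copy number under ampicillin selection. No feature table accompanies the record, so the promoters, polyadenylation signals and replication origin are not listed explicitly and can only be inferred from the standard backbone design.

The catalogue describes Renilla luciferase as lying N-terminal to the insert, meaning the UTR sits immediately downstream of the Renilla coding sequence and becomes part of the reporter transcript rather than being translated. In this arrangement, any post-transcriptional regulation acting through the UBE2F 3'UTR, such as microRNA binding that promotes mRNA decay or translational repression, lowers the Renilla signal. The psiCHECK-2 backbone generally also carries an independently expressed firefly luciferase cassette on the same plasmid, which serves as an internal control so that Renilla activity can be normalised for transfection efficiency and cell number.

The associated publication concerns endogenous human microRNAs that suppress breast cancer metastasis, which suggests the construct was used in transfected mammalian cells to test whether UBE2F is a direct target of such microRNAs. The record does not state which microRNA was examined against this UTR.
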