Addgene plasmid #26991: Psicheck2 UBE2f full length 3'UTR
Depositing lab: Joan Massague. Depositing organization: Memorial Sloan-Kettering Cancer Center. Publication: Endogenous human microRNAs that suppress breast cancer metastasis. Tavazoie SF, Alarcon C, Oskarsson T, Padua D, Wang Q, Bos PD, Gerald WL, Massague J. Nature. 2008 Jan 10. 451(7175):147-52. 10.1038/nature06487 PubMed 18185580.
Backbone
  Vector backbone: psiCHECK-2
  Backbone manufacturer: Promega
  Backbone size w/o insert (bp): 6300
  Vector type: Mammalian Expression, Luciferase
Growth in bacteria
  Bacterial resistance: Ampicillin, 100 μg/mL
  Growth temperature: 37°C
  Growth strain: DH5alpha
  Copy number: High Copy
Gene/Insert
  Gene/Insert name: UBE2f Full length 3' UTR (alt name: UBE2f)
  Species: H. sapiens (human)
  Insert size (bp): 700
  Entrez Gene: UBE2F (a.k.a. NCE2)
  Tag / fusion protein: Renilla Luciferase (N terminal on insert)
  Cloning method: Restriction Enzyme; 5′ cloning site XhoI (not destroyed); 3′ cloning site NotI (not destroyed)
  Sequencing primers: 5′ Rluc-F; 3′ psiCHECK2-R (CGAGGTCCGAAGACTCATTT)
Terms and licenses: Academic/Nonprofit Terms; Industry Terms: Not Available to Industry
How to cite: Psicheck2 UBE2f full length 3'UTR was a gift from Joan Massague (Addgene plasmid # 26991 ; http://n2t.net/addgene:26991 ; RRID:Addgene_26991)
